>Addgene plasmid #178927 | BASIC_SEVA_37_pKD46.10 | addgene full sequence | sequence record 386164 | Addgene NGS Result
GGCTCGGGTAAGAACTCGCACTTCGTGGAAACACTATTATCTGGTGGGTCTCTGTCCACTAGTCTTGGAC
TCCTGTTGATAGATCCAGTAATGACCTCAGAACTCCATCTGGATTTGTTCAGAACGCTCGGTTGCCGCCG
GGCGTTTTTTATTGGTGAGAATCCAGGGGTCCCCAATAATTACGATTTAAATTGGCGAAAATGAGACGTT
GATCGGCACGTAAGAGGTTCCAACTTTCACCATAATGAAATAAGATCACTACCGGGCGTATTTTTTGAGT
TATCGAGATTTTCAGGAGCTAAGGAAGCTAAAATGGAGAAAAAAATCACTGGATATACCACCGTTGATAT
ATCCCAATGGCATCGTAAAGAACATTTTGAGGCATTTCAGTCAGTTGCTCAATGTACCTATAACCAGACC
GTTCAGCTGGATATTACGGCCTTTTTAAAGACCGTAAAGAAAAATAAGCACAAGTTTTATCCGGCCTTTA
TTCACATTCTTGCCCGCCTGATGAATGCTCATCCGGAATTTCGTATGGCAATGAAAGACGGTGAGCTGGT
GATATGGGATAGTGTTCACCCTTGTTACACCGTTTTCCATGAGCAAACTGAAACGTTTTCATCGCTCTGG
AGTGAATACCACGACGATTTCCGGCAGTTTCTACACATATATTCGCAAGATGTGGCGTGTTACGGTGAAA
ACCTGGCCTATTTCCCTAAAGGGTTTATTGAGAATATGTTTTTCGTCTCAGCCAATCCCTGGGTGAGTTT
CACCAGTTTTGATTTAAACGTGGCCAATATGGACAACTTCTTCGCCCCCGTTTTCACCATGGGCAAATAT
TATACGCAAGGCGACAAGGTGCTGATGCCGCTGGCGATTCAGGTTCATCATGCCGTTTGTGATGGCTTCC
ATGTCGGCAGAATGCTTAATGAATTACAACAGTACTGCGATGAGTGGCAGGGCGGGGCGTAATTTGACTT
TTGTCGGCTCGGCCCACTTGTGTGTCTCGTACAATTCTGAGGTCCACACAGATAGTGTCCTGTTCTACTT
TTGTTTGTTAGTCTTGATGCTTCACTGATAGATACAAGAGCCATAAGAACCTCAGATCCTTCCGTATTTA
GCCAGTATGTTCTCTAGTGTGGTTCGTTGTTTTTGCGTGAGCCATGAGAACGAACCATTGAGATCATACT
TACTTTGCATGTCACTCAAAAATTTTGCCTCAAAACTGGTGAGCTGAATTTTTGCAGTTAAAGCATCGTG
TAGTGTTTTTCTTAGTCCGTTACGTAGGTAGGAATCTGATGTAATGGTTGTTGGTATTTTGTCACCATTC
ATTTTTATCTGGTTGTTCTCAAGTTCGGTTACGAGATCCATTTGTCTATCTAGTTCAACTTGGAAAATCA
ACGTATCAGTCGGGCGGCCTCGCTTATCAACCACCAATTTCATATTGCTGTAAGTGTTTAAATCTTTACT
TATTGGTTTCAAAACCCATTGGTTAAGCCTTTTAAACTCATGGTAGTTATTTTCAAGCATTAACATGAAC
TTAAATTCATCAAGGCTAATCTCTATATTTGCCTTGTGAGTTTTCTTTTGTGTTAGTTCTTTTAATAACC
ACTCATAAATCCTCATAGAGTATTTGTTTTCAAAAGACTTAACATGTTCCAGATTATATTTTATGAATTT
TTTTAACTGGAAAAGATAAGGCAATATCTCTTCACTAAAAACTAATTCTAATTTTTCGCTTGAGAACTTG
GCATAGTTTGTCCACTGGAAAATCTCAAAGCCTTTAACCAAAGGATTCCTGATTTCCACAGTTCTCGTCA
TCAGCTCTCTGGTTGCTTTAGCTAATACACCATAAGCATTTTCCCTACTGATGTTCATCATCTGAGCGTA
TTGGTTATAAGTGAACGATACCGTCCGTTCTTTCCTTGTAGGGTTTTCAATCGTGGGGTTGAGTAGTGCC
ACACAGCATAAAATTAGCTTGGTTTCATGCTCCGTTAAGTCATAGCGACTAATCGCTAGTTCATTTGCTT
TGAAAACAACTAATTCAGACATACATCTCAATTGGTCTAGGTGATTTTAATCACTATACCAATTGAGATG
GGCTAGTCAATGATAATTACTAGTCCTTTTCCTTTGAGTTGTGGGTATCTGTAAATTCTGCTAGACCTTT
GCTGGAAAACTTGTAAATTCTGCTAGACCCTCTGTAAATTCCGCTAGACCTTTGTGTGTTTTTTTTGTTT
ATATTCAAGTGGTTATAATTTATAGAATAAAGAAAGAATAAAAAAAGATAAAAAGAATAGATCCCAGCCC
TGTGTATAACTCACTACTTTAGTCAGTTCCGCAGTATTACAAAAGGATGTCGCAAACGCTGTTTGCTCCT
CTACAAAACAGACCTTAAAACCCTAAAGGCTTAAGTAGCACCCTCGCAAGCTCGGTTGCGGCCGCAATCG
GGCAAATCGCTGAATATTCCTTTTGTCTCCGACCATCAGGCACCTGAGTCGCTGTCTTTTTCGTGACATT
CAGTTCGCTGCGCTCACGGCTCTGGCAGTGAATGGGGGTAAATGGCACTACAGGCGCGGCGCGCCCAGCT
GTCTAGGGCGGCGGATTTGTCCTACTCAGGAGAGCGTTCACCGACAAACAACAGATAAAACGAAAGGCCC
AGTCTTTCGACTGAGCCTTTCGTTTTATTTGATGCCTTTAATTAAGGCTCGGGAGACCTATCGGTAATAA
CAGTCCAATCTGGTGTAACTTCGGAATCGTCCCCAATTATTGAACACCCTTCGGGGTGTTTTTTTGTTTC
TGGTCTACCATCTCGTTGTGATAATAGACCTGAAGTGCCTACTCTGGAAAATCTTTGACAGCTAGCTCAG
TCCTAGGTATAATGCTAGCAGCTGTCACCGGATGTGCTTTCCGGTCTGATGAGTCCGTGAGGACGAAACA
GCCTCTACAAATAATTTTGTTTAAGGCTCGCTACGAGAAGATTGTTACTTTCGCAGCGTTATTATCTAAG
GAGGTAGTCCATGGTTAGCAAAGGCGAGGCGGTTATCAAGGAGTTTATGCGTTTTAAGGTTCACATGGAG
GGTAGCATGAATGGTCACGAGTTCGAGATCGAGGGTGAAGGCGAGGGTCGTCCGTACGAAGGCACCCAGA
CCGCGAAGCTGAAAGTGACCAAGGGTGGCCCGCTGCCGTTCAGCTGGGACATCCTGAGCCCGCAGTTCAT
GTATGGCAGCCGTGCGTTTACCAAACACCCGGCGGACATTCCGGATTACTATAAGCAAAGCTTCCCGGAA
GGTTTTAAATGGGAGCGTGTTATGAACTTCGAAGATGGTGGCGCGGTGACCGTTACCCAGGACACCAGCC
TGGAGGATGGCACCCTGATTTACAAGGTGAAACTGCGTGGCACCAACTTTCCGCCGGATGGTCCGGTTAT
GCAGAAGAAAACGATGGGTTGGGAAGCGAGCACCGAGCGTCTGTATCCGGAAGATGGCGTGCTGAAGGGT
GATATCAAAATGGCGCTGCGTCTGAAGGACGGTGGCCGTTACCTGGCGGATTTTAAGACCACCTATAAAG
CGAAGAAACCGGTGCAAATGCCGGGTGCGTACAACGTTGACCGTAAACTGGATATTACCAGCCACAACGA
GGATTATACCGTGGTTGAGCAATATGAGCGTAGCGAGGGTCGCCACAGCACCGGCGGCATGGACGAACTG
TATAAGGGATCCTAATAA
Features (pLannotate 1.2.2; 9 found; start..end, strand, type, name):
     68..162     +  terminator     lambda t0 terminator: transcription terminator from phage lambda
    210..312     +  promoter       cat promoter: promoter of the E. coli cat gene encoding chloramphenicol acetyltransferase
    313..969     +  CDS            cat: CAT_ECOLX - Experimental evidence at protein level: Swiss-Prot protein existence level 1. This enzyme is an effector of chloramphenicol resistance in bacteria. From Escherichia coli. This protein is used as a marker in many commonly used cloning vectors, such as pACYC184.
   1102..2052    -  CDS            Rep101: RepA protein needed for replication with the pSC101 origin; rep101
   2100..2322    -  rep_origin     pSC101 ori: low-copy replication origin that requires the Rep101 protein
   2605..2691    -  terminator     rrnB T1 terminator: Escherichia coli rrnB; transcription terminator T1 from the E. coli rrnB gene
   2855..2889    +  promoter       J23119 promoter: bacterial promoter (Registry of Standard Biological Parts BBa J23119)
   2892..2941    +  misc_RNA       sTRSV HHRz: hammerhead ribozyme from the tobacco ringspot virus satellite RNA (Khvorova et al., 2003)
   3021..3716    +  CDS            mScarlet: mScarlet is a basic (constitutively fluorescent) red fluorescent protein published in 2016, derived from synthetic construct. It has moderate acid sensitivity.
