[The description below was written by a language model from this plasmid's Addgene catalogue record and pLannotate feature annotations shown in this document.]
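Description:
BASIC_SEVA_37_pKD46.10 is a bacterial synthetic-biology vector from the BASIC SEVA collection, built to serve as a recipient backbone for BASIC DNA assembly. The sequenced plasmid is 3,728 nt, consistent with a 2,654 bp backbone carrying a 1,074 bp insert. It is propagated in E. coli at low copy through a pSC101 origin together with the Rep101 (RepA) protein that this origin requires. The plasmid name refers to pKD46 and the record lists growth at 30°C, which suggests a temperature-sensitive version of this replicon, although the record does not say so explicitly. Selection is by chloramphenicol, provided by the cat gene (chloramphenicol acetyltransferase) under its native cat promoter. Lambda t0 and rrnB T1 terminators flank the functional modules, in keeping with the SEVA layout, and insulate the cargo position from transcription arising elsewhere in the plasmid.

The insert is an mScarlet counter-selection cassette. The strong constitutive J23119 promoter drives a transcript that begins with the sTRSV hammerhead ribozyme, a self-cleaving element that trims the 5′ leader and so insulates translation from the promoter context. This is followed by the coding sequence for the red fluorescent protein mScarlet. In a counter-selection design like this, the cassette occupies the site where assembled parts are placed. Clones that keep the original vector stay red, while correctly assembled constructs that have replaced the cassette are non-fluorescent, giving a simple visual screen. The feature table does not annotate the BASIC linker or prefix/suffix sequences used for assembly, so their exact positions are not documented here.
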