Addgene plasmid #178927: BASIC_SEVA_37_pKD46.10
Purpose: BASIC DNA assembly vector
Depositing lab: Paul Freemont. Depositing organization: Imperial College London. Publication: basicsynbio and the BASIC SEVA collection: software and vectors for an established DNA assembly method. Haines MC, Carling B, Marshall J, Shenshin VA, Baldwin GS, Freemont P, Storch M. Synth Biol (Oxf). 2022 Oct 11;7(1):ysac023. doi: 10.1093/synbio/ysac023. eCollection 2022. PubMed 36381610.
Backbone
  Vector backbone: BASIC_SEVA_37_pKD46.10
  Backbone size w/o insert (bp): 2654
  Vector type: Synthetic Biology
Growth in bacteria
  Bacterial resistance: Chloramphenicol, 25 μg/mL
  Growth temperature: 30°C
  Growth strain: NEB 5-alpha
  Copy number: Low Copy
Gene/Insert
  Gene/Insert name: mScarlet counter-selection cassette
  Species: Synthetic
  Insert size (bp): 1074
  Cloning method: Unknown
  Sequencing primers: 5′ ggcggcggatttgtcctac; 3′ ggtgagaatccaggggtcc
Depositor comments: Cloning method: BASIC DNA assembly . Please visit https://www.biorxiv.org/content/10.1101/2022.01.06.446575v2 for bioRxiv preprint.
How to cite: BASIC_SEVA_37_pKD46.10 was a gift from Paul Freemont (Addgene plasmid # 178927 ; http://n2t.net/addgene:178927 ; RRID:Addgene_178927)
